Addgene plasmid #76473: STK32A gRNA (BRDN0001146573)
Purpose: 3rd generation lentiviral gRNA plasmid targeting human STK32A
Depositing lab: John Doench & David Root. Depositing organization: Broad Institute. Publication: Optimized sgRNA design to maximize activity and minimize off-target effects of CRISPR-Cas9. Doench JG, Fusi N, Sullender M, Hegde M, Vaimberg EW, Donovan KF, Smith I, Tothova Z, Wilen C, Orchard R, Virgin HW, Listgarten J, Root DE. Nat Biotechnol. 2016 Jan 18. doi: 10.1038/nbt.3437. PubMed 26780180.
Backbone
  Vector backbone: lentiGuide-Puro
  Backbone manufacturer: Zhang Lab (Addgene plasmid # 52963)
  Vector type: Mammalian Expression, Lentiviral, CRISPR
  Selectable markers: Puromycin
Growth in bacteria
  Bacterial resistance: Ampicillin, 100 μg/mL
  Growth temperature: 37°C
  Growth strain: DH5alpha
  Copy number: High Copy
Gene/Insert
  Gene/Insert name: STK32A (alt names: STK32A; NM_001112724.1)
  gRNA/shRNA sequence: CATGAATAAACAAAAGTGCG
  Species: H. sapiens (human)
  Entrez Gene: STK32A (a.k.a. YANK1, MGC22688)
  Promoter: hU6
  Cloning method: Unknown
  Sequencing primers: 5′ U6-F; 3′ pS2-R
Terms and licenses: Academic/Nonprofit Terms; Industry Terms: Not Available to Industry
Depositor comments: The gRNA was designed to target the following Genbank reference sequence(s): NM_001112724.1,NM_001287740.1,NM_145001.3. Note that this plasmid does NOT contain Cas9. It should be used in conjunction with lentiCas9-Blast (Addgene #52962) or otherwise with cell lines already expressing Cas9. Browse the full kinome gRNA library at http://www.addgene.org/pooled-library/broadgpp-human-kinome/ or visit http://www.broadinstitute.org/rnai/public/ for detailed protocols and information.
How to cite: STK32A gRNA (BRDN0001146573) was a gift from John Doench & David Root (Addgene plasmid # 76473 ; http://n2t.net/addgene:76473 ; RRID:Addgene_76473)
