[The description below was written by a language model from this plasmid's Addgene catalogue record and pLannotate feature annotations shown in this document.]
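Description:
STK32A gRNA (BRDN0001146573) is a third-generation lentiviral CRISPR guide plasmid built on the lentiGuide-Puro backbone, carrying a single guide RNA directed against the human serine/threonine kinase gene STK32A (also known as YANK1). The guide was designed against several STK32A reference transcripts and belongs to a human kinome gRNA collection. In bacteria the roughly 8.3 kb plasmid is maintained at high copy through a ColE1/pUC-type origin and selected with ampicillin via the β-lactamase gene. An f1 origin, an SV40 origin and poly(A) signal, and remnants of lac and T7/T3 promoter elements are also annotated in the backbone.

The transfer cassette is framed by an RSV promoter fused to a truncated HIV-1 5' LTR, which drives Tat-independent production of genomic RNA in packaging cells, and by a self-inactivating ΔU3 3' LTR. Between them lie the Ψ packaging signal with a partial gag sequence, the Rev response element for nuclear export of the unspliced genome, and a cPPT/CTS that aids nuclear import. The human U6 RNA polymerase III promoter transcribes the STK32A spacer joined to the Streptococcus pyogenes Cas9 guide scaffold. Downstream, the EF-1α core promoter with its intron A expresses puromycin N-acetyltransferase for selection of transduced mammalian cells, followed by a WPRE to enhance transcript expression.

The plasmid does not encode Cas9, so it must be paired with a separate Cas9 vector or used in cells that already express Cas9. Its recorded use is Cas9-directed targeting of STK32A in human cells.
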