Features (pLannotate 1.2.2; 29 found; start..end, strand, type, name):
     14..80      +  CDS            small t antigen (fragment): SV40 (simian virus 40) small t antigen
    106..317     +  promoter       EF-1α core promoter: core promoter for human elongation factor EF-1α
    318..1256    +  intron         EF-1α intron A: intron upstream of the start codon of human EF-1α
   1278..1877    +  CDS            PuroR (fragment): puromycin N-acetyltransferase; pac from Streptomyces; confers resistance to puromycin
   1893..2481    +  misc_feature   WPRE: woodchuck hepatitis virus posttranscriptional regulatory element
   2532..2551    +  misc_feature   cPPT/CTS (fragment): central polypurine tract and central termination sequence of HIV-1
   2553..2786    +  LTR            3' LTR (ΔU3): self-inactivating 3' long terminal repeat (LTR) from HIV-1
   2864..2985    +  polyA_signal   SV40 poly(A) signal: SV40 polyadenylation signal
   3025..3160    +  rep_origin     SV40 ori: SV40 origin of replication
   3181..3199    -  promoter       T7 promoter: promoter for bacteriophage T7 RNA polymerase
   3207..3362    +  CDS            lacZα (fragment): LacZα fragment of β-galactosidase; lacZ fragment
   3367..3795    +  rep_origin     f1 ori (sequence partly withheld): f1 bacteriophage origin of replication; arrow indicates direction of (+) strand synthesis
   3848..3952    +  promoter       AmpR promoter: bla
   3953..4813    +  CDS            AmpR: β-lactamase; bla; confers resistance to ampicillin, carbenicillin, and related antibiotics
   4984..5572    +  rep_origin     ori: high-copy-number ColE1/pMB1/pBR322/pUC origin of replication
   5755..5847    +  CDS            lacI (fragment): lac repressor; lacI; The lac repressor binds to the lac operator to inhibit transcription in E. coli. This inhibition can be relieved by adding lactose or isopropyl-β-D-thiogalactopyranoside (IPTG).
   5860..5881    +  protein_bind   CAP binding site: CAP binding activates transcription in the presence of cAMP. E. coli catabolite activator protein
   5896..5926    +  promoter       lac promoter: promoter for the E. coli lac operon
   5934..5950    +  protein_bind   lac operator: The lac repressor binds to the lac operator to inhibit transcription in E. coli. This inhibition can be relieved by adding lactose or isopropyl-β-D-thiogalactopyranoside (IPTG). lac repressor encoded by lacI
   5995..6013    +  promoter       T3 promoter: promoter for bacteriophage T3 RNA polymerase
   6041..6267    +  promoter       RSV promoter: Rous sarcoma virus enhancer/promoter
   6268..6448    +  LTR            5' LTR (truncated): truncated 5' long terminal repeat (LTR) from HIV-1
   6495..6620    +  misc_feature   HIV-1 Ψ: packaging signal of human immunodeficiency virus type 1
   6604..6967    +  CDS            HIV-1 gag (fragment): gag protein from human immunodeficiency virus 1; gag
   7113..7346    +  misc_feature   RRE: The Rev response element (RRE) of HIV-1 allows for Rev-dependent mRNA export from the nucleus to the cytoplasm.
   7723..7749    +  CDS            Rev (fragment): human immunodeficiency virus 1 (HIV-1) Rev protein; rev; enhances nuclear export of unspliced and incompletely spliced viral mRNAs
   7753..7993    +  promoter       U6 promoter: RNA polymerase III promoter for human U6 snRNA
   8023..8098    +  misc_RNA       gRNA scaffold: guide RNA scaffold for the Streptococcus pyogenes CRISPR/Cas9 system
   8154..8271    +  misc_feature   cPPT/CTS: central polypurine tract and central termination sequence of HIV-1
>Addgene plasmid #76473 | STK32A gRNA (BRDN0001146573) | addgene full sequence | sequence record 185906 | Addgene Assembled Sequence
CCCGGGTGCAAAGATGGATAAAGTTTTAAACAGAGAGGAATCTTTGCAGCTAATGGACCTTCTAGGTCTT
GAAAGGAGTGGGAATTGGCTCCGGTGCCCGTCAGTGGGCAGAGCGCACATCGCCCACAGTCCCCGAGAAG
TTGGGGGGAGGGGTCGGCAATTGATCCGGTGCCTAGAGAAGGTGGCGCGGGGTAAACTGGGAAAGTGATG
TCGTGTACTGGCTCCGCCTTTTTCCCGAGGGTGGGGGAGAACCGTATATAAGTGCAGTAGTCGCCGTGAA
CGTTCTTTTTCGCAACGGGTTTGCCGCCAGAACACAGGTAAGTGCCGTGTGTGGTTCCCGCGGGCCTGGC
CTCTTTACGGGTTATGGCCCTTGCGTGCCTTGAATTACTTCCACCTGGCTGCAGTACGTGATTCTTGATC
CCGAGCTTCGGGTTGGAAGTGGGTGGGAGAGTTCGAGGCCTTGCGCTTAAGGAGCCCCTTCGCCTCGTGC
TTGAGTTGAGGCCTGGCCTGGGCGCTGGGGCCGCCGCGTGCGAATCTGGTGGCACCTTCGCGCCTGTCTC
GCTGCTTTCGATAAGTCTCTAGCCATTTAAAATTTTTGATGACCTGCTGCGACGCTTTTTTTCTGGCAAG
ATAGTCTTGTAAATGCGGGCCAAGATCTGCACACTGGTATTTCGGTTTTTGGGGCCGCGGGCGGCGACGG
GGCCCGTGCGTCCCAGCGCACATGTTCGGCGAGGCGGGGCCTGCGAGCGCGGCCACCGAGAATCGGACGG
GGGTAGTCTCAAGCTGGCCGGCCTGCTCTGGTGCCTGGCCTCGCGCCGCCGTGTATCGCCCCGCCCTGGG
CGGCAAGGCTGGCCCGGTCGGCACCAGTTGCGTGAGCGGAAAGATGGCCGCTTCCCGGCCCTGCTGCAGG
GAGCTCAAAATGGAGGACGCGGCGCTCGGGAGAGCGGGCGGGTGAGTCACCCACACAAAGGAAAAGGGCC
TTTCCGTCCTCAGCCGTCGCTTCATGTGACTCCACGGAGTACCGGGCGCCGTCCAGGCACCTCGATTAGT
TCTCGAGCTTTTGGAGTACGTCGTCTTTAGGTTGGGGGGAGGGGTTTTATGCGATGGAGTTTCCCCACAC
TGAGTGGGTGGAGACTGAAGTTAGGCCAGCTTGGCACTTGATGTAATTCTCCTTGGAATTTGCCCTTTTT
GAGTTTGGATCTTGGTTCATTCTCAAGCCTCAGACAGTGGTTCAAAGTTTTTTTCTTCCATTTCAGGTGT
CGTGACGTACGGCCACCATGACCGAGTACAAGCCCACGGTGCGCCTCGCCACCCGCGACGACGTCCCCAG
GGCCGTACGCACCCTCGCCGCCGCGTTCGCCGACTACCCCGCCACGCGCCACACCGTCGATCCGGACCGC
CACATCGAGCGGGTCACCGAGCTGCAAGAACTCTTCCTCACGCGCGTCGGGCTCGACATCGGCAAGGTGT
GGGTCGCGGACGACGGCGCCGCCGTGGCGGTCTGGACCACGCCGGAGAGCGTCGAAGCGGGGGCGGTGTT
CGCCGAGATCGGCCCGCGCATGGCCGAGTTGAGCGGTTCCCGGCTGGCCGCGCAGCAACAGATGGAAGGC
CTCCTGGCGCCGCACCGGCCCAAGGAGCCCGCGTGGTTCCTGGCCACCGTCGGAGTCTCGCCCGACCACC
AGGGCAAGGGTCTGGGCAGCGCCGTCGTGCTCCCCGGAGTGGAGGCGGCCGAGCGCGCCGGGGTGCCCGC
CTTCCTGGAGACCTCCGCGCCCCGCAACCTCCCCTTCTACGAGCGGCTCGGCTTCACCGTCACCGCCGAC
GTCGAGGTGCCCGAAGGACCGCGCACCTGGTGCATGACCCGCAAGCCCGGTGCCTGAACGCGTTAAGTCG
ACAATCAACCTCTGGATTACAAAATTTGTGAAAGATTGACTGGTATTCTTAACTATGTTGCTCCTTTTAC
GCTATGTGGATACGCTGCTTTAATGCCTTTGTATCATGCTATTGCTTCCCGTATGGCTTTCATTTTCTCC
TCCTTGTATAAATCCTGGTTGCTGTCTCTTTATGAGGAGTTGTGGCCCGTTGTCAGGCAACGTGGCGTGG
TGTGCACTGTGTTTGCTGACGCAACCCCCACTGGTTGGGGCATTGCCACCACCTGTCAGCTCCTTTCCGG
GACTTTCGCTTTCCCCCTCCCTATTGCCACGGCGGAACTCATCGCCGCCTGCCTTGCCCGCTGCTGGACA
GGGGCTCGGCTGTTGGGCACTGACAATTCCGTGGTGTTGTCGGGGAAATCATCGTCCTTTCCTTGGCTGC
TCGCCTGTGTTGCCACCTGGATTCTGCGCGGGACGTCCTTCTGCTACGTCCCTTCGGCCCTCAATCCAGC
GGACCTTCCTTCCCGCGGCCTGCTGCCGGCTCTGCGGCCTCTTCCGCGTCTTCGCCTTCGCCCTCAGACG
AGTCGGATCTCCCTTTGGGCCGCCTCCCCGCGTCGACTTTAAGACCAATGACTTACAAGGCAGCTGTAGA
TCTTAGCCACTTTTTAAAAGAAAAGGGGGGACTGGAAGGGCTAATTCACTCCCAACGAAGACAAGATCTG
CTTTTTGCTTGTACTGGGTCTCTCTGGTTAGACCAGATCTGAGCCTGGGAGCTCTCTGGCTAACTAGGGA
ACCCACTGCTTAAGCCTCAATAAAGCTTGCCTTGAGTGCTTCAAGTAGTGTGTGCCCGTCTGTTGTGTGA
CTCTGGTAACTAGAGATCCCTCAGACCCTTTTAGTCAGTGTGGAAAATCTCTAGCAGTACGTATAGTAGT
TCATGTCATCTTATTATTCAGTATTTATAACTTGCAAAGAAATGAATATCAGAGAGTGAGAGGAACTTGT
TTATTGCAGCTTATAATGGTTACAAATAAAGCAATAGCATCACAAATTTCACAAATAAAGCATTTTTTTC
ACTGCATTCTAGTTGTGGTTTGTCCAAACTCATCAATGTATCTTATCATGTCTGGCTCTAGCTATCCCGC
CCCTAACTCCGCCCATCCCGCCCCTAACTCCGCCCAGTTCCGCCCATTCTCCGCCCCATGGCTGACTAAT
TTTTTTTATTTATGCAGAGGCCGAGGCCGCCTCGGCCTCTGAGCTATTCCAGAAGTAGTGAGGAGGCTTT
TTTGGAGGCCTAGGGACGTACCCAATTCGCCCTATAGTGAGTCGTATTACGCGCGCTCACTGGCCGTCGT
TTTACAACGTCGTGACTGGGAAAACCCTGGCGTTACCCAACTTAATCGCCTTGCAGCACATCCCCCTTTC
GCCAGCTGGCGTAATAGCGAAGAGGCCCGCACCGATCGCCCTTCCCAACAGTTGCGCAGCCTGAATGGCG
AATGGG
[124 nt withheld, positions 3367-3490]
C
[91 nt withheld, positions 3492-3582]
A
[49 nt withheld, positions 3584-3632]
CCTTTGACGTTGGAGTCCACGTTCTTT
[37 nt withheld, positions 3660-3696]
ACCCTATCTCGGTCTATTCTTTTGATTTATAAGGGATTTTGCCGATTTCGGCCTATTGGTTAAAAAATGA
GCTGATTTAACAAAAATTTAACGCGAATTTTAACAAAATATTAACGCTTACAATTTAGGTGGCACTTTTC
GGGGAAATGTGCGCGGAACCCCTATTTGTTTATTTTTCTAAATACATTCAAATATGTATCCGCTCATGAG
ACAATAACCCTGATAAATGCTTCAATAATATTGAAAAAGGAAGAGTATGAGTATTCAACATTTCCGTGTC
GCCCTTATTCCCTTTTTTGCGGCATTTTGCCTTCCTGTTTTTGCTCACCCAGAAACGCTGGTGAAAGTAA
AAGATGCTGAAGATCAGTTGGGTGCACGAGTGGGTTACATCGAACTGGATCTCAACAGCGGTAAGATCCT
TGAGAGTTTTCGCCCCGAAGAACGTTTTCCAATGATGAGCACTTTTAAAGTTCTGCTATGTGGCGCGGTA
TTATCCCGTATTGACGCCGGGCAAGAGCAACTCGGTCGCCGCATACACTATTCTCAGAATGACTTGGTTG
AGTACTCACCAGTCACAGAAAAGCATCTTACGGATGGCATGACAGTAAGAGAATTATGCAGTGCTGCCAT
AACCATGAGTGATAACACTGCGGCCAACTTACTTCTGACAACGATCGGAGGACCGAAGGAGCTAACCGCT
TTTTTGCACAACATGGGGGATCATGTAACTCGCCTTGATCGTTGGGAACCGGAGCTGAATGAAGCCATAC
CAAACGACGAGCGTGACACCACGATGCCTGTAGCAATGGCAACAACGTTGCGCAAACTATTAACTGGCGA
ACTACTTACTCTAGCTTCCCGGCAACAATTAATAGACTGGATGGAGGCGGATAAAGTTGCAGGACCACTT
CTGCGCTCGGCCCTTCCGGCTGGCTGGTTTATTGCTGATAAATCTGGAGCCGGTGAGCGTGGGTCTCGCG
GTATCATTGCAGCACTGGGGCCAGATGGTAAGCCCTCCCGTATCGTAGTTATCTACACGACGGGGAGTCA
GGCAACTATGGATGAACGAAATAGACAGATCGCTGAGATAGGTGCCTCACTGATTAAGCATTGGTAACTG
TCAGACCAAGTTTACTCATATATACTTTAGATTGATTTAAAACTTCATTTTTAATTTAAAAGGATCTAGG
TGAAGATCCTTTTTGATAATCTCATGACCAAAATCCCTTAACGTGAGTTTTCGTTCCACTGAGCGTCAGA
CCCCGTAGAAAAGATCAAAGGATCTTCTTGAGATCCTTTTTTTCTGCGCGTAATCTGCTGCTTGCAAACA
AAAAAACCACCGCTACCAGCGGTGGTTTGTTTGCCGGATCAAGAGCTACCAACTCTTTTTCCGAAGGTAA
CTGGCTTCAGCAGAGCGCAGATACCAAATACTGTTCTTCTAGTGTAGCCGTAGTTAGGCCACCACTTCAA
GAACTCTGTAGCACCGCCTACATACCTCGCTCTGCTAATCCTGTTACCAGTGGCTGCTGCCAGTGGCGAT
AAGTCGTGTCTTACCGGGTTGGACTCAAGACGATAGTTACCGGATAAGGCGCAGCGGTCGGGCTGAACGG
GGGGTTCGTGCACACAGCCCAGCTTGGAGCGAACGACCTACACCGAACTGAGATACCTACAGCGTGAGCT
ATGAGAAAGCGCCACGCTTCCCGAAGGGAGAAAGGCGGACAGGTATCCGGTAAGCGGCAGGGTCGGAACA
GGAGAGCGCACGAGGGAGCTTCCAGGGGGAAACGCCTGGTATCTTTATAGTCCTGTCGGGTTTCGCCACC
TCTGACTTGAGCGTCGATTTTTGTGATGCTCGTCAGGGGGGCGGAGCCTATGGAAAAACGCCAGCAACGC
GGCCTTTTTACGGTTCCTGGCCTTTTGCTGGCCTTTTGCTCACATGTTCTTTCCTGCGTTATCCCCTGAT
TCTGTGGATAACCGTATTACCGCCTTTGAGTGAGCTGATACCGCTCGCCGCAGCCGAACGACCGAGCGCA
GCGAGTCAGTGAGCGAGGAAGCGGAAGAGCGCCCAATACGCAAACCGCCTCTCCCCGCGCGTTGGCCGAT
TCATTAATGCAGCTGGCACGACAGGTTTCCCGACTGGAAAGCGGGCAGTGAGCGCAACGCAATTAATGTG
AGTTAGCTCACTCATTAGGCACCCCAGGCTTTACACTTTATGCTTCCGGCTCGTATGTTGTGTGGAATTG
TGAGCGGATAACAATTTCACACAGGAAACAGCTATGACCATGATTACGCCAAGCGCGCAATTAACCCTCA
CTAAAGGGAACAAAAGCTGGAGCTGCAAGCTTAATGTAGTCTTATGCAATACTCTTGTAGTCTTGCAACA
TGGTAACGATGAGTTAGCAACATGCCTTACAAGGAGAGAAAAAGCACCGTGCATGCCGATTGGTGGAAGT
AAGGTGGTACGATCGTGCCTTATTAGGAAGGCAACAGACGGGTCTGACATGGATTGGACGAACCACTGAA
TTGCCGCATTGCAGAGATATTGTATTTAAGTGCCTAGCTCGATACATAAACGGGTCTCTCTGGTTAGACC
AGATCTGAGCCTGGGAGCTCTCTGGCTAACTAGGGAACCCACTGCTTAAGCCTCAATAAAGCTTGCCTTG
AGTGCTTCAAGTAGTGTGTGCCCGTCTGTTGTGTGACTCTGGTAACTAGAGATCCCTCAGACCCTTTTAG
TCAGTGTGGAAAATCTCTAGCAGTGGCGCCCGAACAGGGACTTGAAAGCGAAAGGGAAACCAGAGGAGCT
CTCTCGACGCAGGACTCGGCTTGCTGAAGCGCGCACGGCAAGAGGCGAGGGGCGGCGACTGGTGAGTACG
CCAAAAATTTTGACTAGCGGAGGCTAGAAGGAGAGAGATGGGTGCGAGAGCGTCAGTATTAAGCGGGGGA
GAATTAGATCGCGATGGGAAAAAATTCGGTTAAGGCCAGGGGGAAAGAAAAAATATAAATTAAAACATAT
AGTATGGGCAAGCAGGGAGCTAGAACGATTCGCAGTTAATCCTGGCCTGTTAGAAACATCAGAAGGCTGT
AGACAAATACTGGGACAGCTACAACCATCCCTTCAGACAGGATCAGAAGAACTTAGATCATTATATAATA
CAGTAGCAACCCTCTATTGTGTGCATCAAAGGATAGAGATAAAAGACACCAAGGAAGCTTTAGACAAGAT
AGAGGAAGAGCAAAACAAAAGTAAGACCACCGCACAGCAAGCGGCCGCTGATCTTCAGACCTGGAGGAGG
AGATATGAGGGACAATTGGAGAAGTGAATTATATAAATATAAAGTAGTAAAAATTGAACCATTAGGAGTA
GCACCCACCAAGGCAAAGAGAAGAGTGGTGCAGAGAGAAAAAAGAGCAGTGGGAATAGGAGCTTTGTTCC
TTGGGTTCTTGGGAGCAGCAGGAAGCACTATGGGCGCAGCGTCAATGACGCTGACGGTACAGGCCAGACA
ATTATTGTCTGGTATAGTGCAGCAGCAGAACAATTTGCTGAGGGCTATTGAGGCGCAACAGCATCTGTTG
CAACTCACAGTCTGGGGCATCAAGCAGCTCCAGGCAAGAATCCTGGCTGTGGAAAGATACCTAAAGGATC
AACAGCTCCTGGGGATTTGGGGTTGCTCTGGAAAACTCATTTGCACCACTGCTGTGCCTTGGAATGCTAG
TTGGAGTAATAAATCTCTGGAACAGATTTGGAATCACACGACCTGGATGGAGTGGGACAGAGAAATTAAC
AATTACACAAGCTTAATACACTCCTTAATTGAAGAATCGCAAAACCAGCAAGAAAAGAATGAACAAGAAT
TATTGGAATTAGATAAATGGGCAAGTTTGTGGAATTGGTTTAACATAACAAATTGGCTGTGGTATATAAA
ATTATTCATAATGATAGTAGGAGGCTTGGTAGGTTTAAGAATAGTTTTTGCTGTACTTTCTATAGTGAAT
AGAGTTAGGCAGGGATATTCACCATTATCGTTTCAGACCCACCTCCCAACCCCGAGGGGACCCAGAGAGG
GCCTATTTCCCATGATTCCTTCATATTTGCATATACGATACAAGGCTGTTAGAGAGATAATTAGAATTAA
TTTGACTGTAAACACAAAGATATTAGTACAAAATACGTGACGTAGAAAGTAATAATTTCTTGGGTAGTTT
GCAGTTTTAAAATTATGTTTTAAAATGGACTATCATATGCTTACCGTAACTTGAAAGTATTTCGATTTCT
TGGCTTTATATATCTTGTGGAAAGGACGAAACACCGCATGAATAAACAAAAGTGCGGTTTTAGAGCTAGA
AATAGCAAGTTAAAATAAGGCTAGTCCGTTATCAACTTGAAAAAGTGGCACCGAGTCGGTGCTTTTTTAA
GCTTGGCGTAACTAGATCTTGAGACAAATGGCAGTATTCATCCACAATTTTAAAAGAAAAGGGGGGATTG
GGGGGTACAGTGCAGGGGAAAGAATAGTAGACATAATAGCAACAGACATACAAACTAAAGAATTACAAAA
ACAAATTACAAAAATTCAAAATTTTCGGGTTTATTACAGGGACAGCAGAGATCCACTTTGGCGCCGGCTC
GAGGGGG
