>Addgene plasmid #76473 | STK32A gRNA (BRDN0001146573) | depositor partial sequence | sequence record 143933 | Target Sequence
CATGAATAAACAAAAGTGCG
