>Addgene plasmid #76473 | STK32A gRNA (BRDN0001146573) | addgene partial sequence | sequence record 185905 | hU6-F
TAGAAAGTAATAATTTCTTGGGTAGTTTGCAGTTTTAAAATTATGTTTTAAAATGGACTATCATATGCTT
ACCGTAACTTGAAAGTATTTCGATTTCTTGGCTTTATATATCTTGTGGAAAGGACGAAACACCGCATGAA
TAAACAAAAGTGCGGTTTTAGAGCTAGAAATAGCAAGTTAAAATAAGGCTAGTCCGTTATCAACTTGAAA
AAGTGGCACCGAGTCGGTGCTTTTTTAAGCTTGGCGTAACTAGATCTTGAGACAAATGGCAGTATTCATC
CACAATTTTAAAAGAAAAGGGGGGATTGGGGGGTACAGTGCAGGGGAAAGAATAGTAGACATAATAGCAA
CAGACATACAAACTAAAGAATTACAAAAACAAATTACAAAAATTCAAAATTTTCGGGTTTATTACAGGGA
CAGCAGAGATCCACTTTGGCGCCGGCTCGAGGGGGCCCGGGTGCAAAGATGGATAAAGTTTTAAACAGAG
AGGAATCTTTGCAGCTAATGGACCTTCTAGGTCTTGAAAGGAGTGGGAATTGGCTCCGGTGCCCGTCAGT
GGGCAGAGCG
